>Addgene plasmid #157475 | pD649-HAsp-WFIKKN2-COMP5AP-AviTag-9xHis | depositor full sequence | sequence record 304059 | Full Sequence
TTTCAATATTATTGAAGCATTTATCAGGGTTATTGTCTCATGAGCGGATACATATTTGAATGTATTTAGA
AAAATAAACAAATAGGGGTCAGTGTTACAACCAATTAACCAATTCTGAACATTATCGCGAGCCCATTTAT
ACCTGAATATGGCTCATAACACCCCTTGCTCATGACCAAAATCCCTTAACGTGAGTTACGCGCGCGTCGT
TCCACTGAGCGTCAGACCCCGTAGAAAAGATCAAAGGATCTTCTTGAGATCCTTTTTTTCTGCGCGTAAT
CTGCTGCTTGCAAACAAAAAAACCACCGCTACCAGCGGTGGTTTGTTTGCCGGATCAAGAGCTACCAACT
CTTTTTCCGAAGGTAACTGGCTTCAGCAGAGCGCAGATACCAAATACTGTTCTTCTAGTGTAGCCGTAGT
TAGCCCACCACTTCAAGAACTCTGTAGCACCGCCTACATACCTCGCTCTGCTAATCCTGTTACCAGTGGC
TGCTGCCAGTGGCGATAAGTCGTGTCTTACCGGGTTGGACTCAAGACGATAGTTACCGGATAAGGCGCAG
CGGTCGGGCTGAACGGGGGGTTCGTGCACACAGCCCAGCTTGGAGCGAACGACCTACACCGAACTGAGAT
ACCTACAGCGTGAGCTATGAGAAAGCGCCACGCTTCCCGAAGGGAGAAAGGCGGACAGGTATCCGGTAAG
CGGCAGGGTCGGAACAGGAGAGCGCACGAGGGAGCTTCCAGGGGGAAACGCCTGGTATCTTTATAGTCCT
GTCGGGTTTCGCCACCTCTGACTTGAGCGTCGATTTTTGTGATGCTCGTCAGGGGGGCGGAGCCTATGGA
AAAACGCCAGCAACGCGGCCTTTTTACGGTTCCTGGCCTTTTGCTGGCCTTTTGCTCACATGTTCTTTCC
TGCGTTATCCCCTGATTCTGTGGATAACCGTATTACCGCCTTTGAGTGAGCTGATACCGCTCGCCGCAGC
CGAACGACCGAGCGCAGCGAGTCAGTGAGCGAGGAAGCGGAAGGCGAGAGTAGGGAACTGCCAGGCATCA
AACTAAGCAGAAGGCCCCTGACGGATGGCCTTTTTGCGTTTCTACAAACTCTTTCTGTGTTGTAAAACGA
CGGCCAGTCTTAAGCTCGGGCCCCCTGGGCGGTTCTGATAACGAGTAATCGTTAATCCGCAAATAACGTA
AAAACCCGCTTCGGCGGGTTTTTTTATGGGGGGAGTTTAGGGAAAGAGCATTTGTCAGAATATTTAAGGG
CGCCTGTCACTTTGCTTGATATATGAGAATTATTTAACCTTATAAATGAGAAAAAAGCAACGCACTTTAA
ATAAGATACGTTGCTTTTTCGATTGATGAACACCTATAATTAAACTATTCATCTATTATTTATGATTTTT
TGTATATACAATATTTCTAGTTTGTTAAAGAGAATTAAGAAAATAAATCTCGAAAATAATAAAGGGAAAA
TCAGTTTTTGATATCAAAATTATACATGTCAACGATAATACAAAATATAATACAAACTATAAGATGTTAT
CAGTATTTATTATCATTTAGAATAAATTTTGTGTCGCCCTTAATTGTGAGCGGATAACAATTACGAGCTT
CATGCACAGTGGCGTTGACTCAATATTGGCCATTAGCCATATTATTCATTGGTTATATAGCATAAATCAA
TATTGGCTATTGGCCATTGCATACGTTGTATCTATATCATAATATGTACATTTATATTGGCTCATGTCCA
ATATGACCGCCATGTTGGCATTGATTATTGACTAGTTATTAATAGTAATCAATTACGGGGTCATTAGTTC
ATAGCCCATATATGGAGTTCCGCGTTACATAACTTACGGTAAATGGCCCGCCTGGCTGACCGCCCAACGA
CCCCCGCCCATTGACGTCAATAATGACGTATGTTCCCATAGTAACGCCAATAGGGACTTTCCATTGACGT
CAATGGGTGGAGTATTTACGGTAAACTGCCCACTTGGCAGTACATCAAGTGTATCATATGCCAAGTACGC
CCCCTATTGACGTCAATGACGGTAAATGGCCCGCCTGGCATTATGCCCAGTACATGACCTTATGGGACTT
TCCTACTTGGCAGTACATCTACGTATTAGTCATCGCTATTACCATGGTGATGCGGTTTTGGCAGTACATC
AATGGGCGTGGATAGCGGTTTGACTCACGGGGATTTCCAAGTCTCCACCCCATTGACGTCAATGGGAGTT
TGTTTTGGCACCAAAATCAACGGGACTTTCCAAAATGTCGTAACAACTCCGCCCCATTGACGCAAATGGG
CGGTAGGCGTGTACGGTGGGAGGTCTATATAAGCAGAGCTCGTTTAGTGAACCGTCAGATCGCCTGGAGA
CGCCATCCACGCTGTTTTGACCTCCATAGAAGACACCGGGACCGATCCAGCCTCCGCGGCCGGGAACGGT
GCATTGGAACGCGGATTCCCCGTGCCAAGAGTGACGTAAGTACCGCCTATAGAGTCTATAGGCCCACCCC
CTTGGCTTCGTTAGAACGCGGCTACAATTAATACATAACCTTATGTATCATACACATACGATTTAGGTGA
CACTATAGAATAACATCCACTTTGCCTTTCTCTCCACAGGTGTCCACTCCCAGGTCCAACTGCACCTCGG
TTCTATCGAAAACGCGCCTGCTAGCGCCACCATGAAGACCATCATTGCCCTGAGCTACATCTTCTGCCTG
GTGTTCGCTGCGGCCGCCTTGCCTCCTATCAGATATTCTCACGCCGGCATCTGCCCCAACGACATGAACC
CTAATCTGTGGGTCGACGCCCAGAGCACCTGTCGGAGAGAGTGCGAGACAGACCAAGAGTGCGAAACCTA
CGAGAAGTGCTGCCCCAATGTGTGCGGCACCAAGTCTTGTGTGGCCGCCAGATATATGGACGTGAAGGGC
AAGAAAGGCCCCGTGGGCATGCCTAAAGAGGCCACTTGCGACCACTTCATGTGCCTGCAGCAGGGCAGCG
AGTGCGACATTTGGGATGGACAGCCTGTGTGCAAGTGCAAGGACAGATGCGAGAAAGAGCCCAGCTTTAC
CTGCGCCTCTGACGGCCTGACCTACTACAACCGGTGCTACATGGATGCCGAGGCCTGCTCTAAGGGCATC
ACACTGGCCGTGGTCACCTGTAGATACCACTTCACCTGGCCTAACACAAGCCCTCCACCACCTGAGACAA
CAATGCACCCCACCACCGCCTCTCCAGAGACACCTGAACTGGATATGGCCGCTCCTGCTCTGCTGAACAA
CCCTGTGCACCAGAGCGTGACCATGGGCGAGACAGTGTCCTTCCTGTGTGACGTCGTGGGCAGACCCAGA
CCTGAGATCACATGGGAGAAGCAGCTGGAAGATCGCGAGAACGTGGTCATGAGGCCCAATCACGTGCGGG
GCAATGTGGTGGTCACCAATATCGCCCAGCTGGTCATCTACAATGCTCAGCTGCAGGACGCCGGAATCTA
CACCTGTACCGCCAGAAATGTGGCCGGCGTGCTGAGAGCCGATTTTCCACTGTCTGTTGTGCGGGGACAT
CAGGCCGCTGCCACATCTGAGTCTAGCCCCAATGGCACAGCCTTTCCAGCCGCCGAGTGTCTGAAGCCTC
CTGACTCTGAAGATTGCGGCGAGGAACAGACCCGGTGGCACTTTGATGCTCAGGCCAACAACTGCCTGAC
CTTCACCTTCGGCCACTGCCACAGAAACCTGAACCACTTCGAGACATATGAGGCCTGTATGCTGGCCTGC
ATGTCTGGACCTCTGGCCGCTTGTTCTCTGCCAGCTCTGCAGGGCCCATGCAAGGCCTATGCTCCTAGAT
GGGCCTACAACAGCCAGACCGGACAGTGCCAGAGCTTTGTGTACGGCGGCTGTGAAGGCAACGGCAACAA
CTTCGAGTCCAGAGAGGCCTGCGAGGAAAGCTGCCCATTTCCTAGAGGCAACCAGCGGTGCAGAGCCTGC
AAGCCCAGACAGAAGCTGGTCACAAGCTTTTGTCGGAGCGACTTCGTGATCCTGGGCAGAGTGTCCGAGC
TGACCGAGGAACCTGATTCTGGCAGAGCCCTGGTCACCGTGGATGAGGTGCTGAAGGATGAGAAGATGGG
ACTGAAGTTCCTGGGCCAAGAGCCTCTGGAAGTGACACTGCTGCATGTGGACTGGGCCTGTCCTTGTCCT
AACGTGACCGTGTCCGAGATGCCCCTGATCATCATGGGCGAAGTGGATGGCGGAATGGCCATGCTGAGGC
CCGATTCTTTTGTGGGCGCCAGCAGCGCCAGAAGAGTGCGGAAGCTGAGGGAAGTGATGCACAAGAAAAC
CTGCGACGTGCTGAAAGAGTTTCTGGGCCTGCACGGCGCGCCGGAAGATCAAGTTGATCCAAGATTGATT
GATGGCAAGGGCGGATCTCTGGAGGTGCTGTTCCAGGGACCAGGCGGAAGCGGCAATCCCGGCGGCGATC
TGGCCCCCCAGATGCTGCGCGAGCTGCAGGAGACCAATGCCGCCCTGCAGGACGTGCGCGAGCTGCTGCG
CCACCGCGTGAAGGAGATCACCTTCCTGAAGAACACCGTGATGGAGTGCGACGCCTGCGGTATGCAGCCC
TCTAGAGGCTCCGGCTCCATCATCCCAGTTGAGGAGGAGAACCCGGACTTCTGGAACCGCGAGGCAGCCG
AGGCCCTGGGTGCCGCCAAGAAGCTGCAGCCTGCACAGACAGCCGCCAAGAACCTCATCATCTTCCTGGG
CGATGGGATGGGGGTGTCTACGGTGACAGCTGCCAGGATCCTAAAAGGGCAGAAGAAGGACAAACTGGGG
CCTGAGATACCCCTGGCCATGGACCGCTTCCCATATGTGGCTCTGTCCAAGACATACAATGTAGACAAAC
ATGTGCCAGACAGTGGAGCCACAGCCACGGCCTACCTGTGCGGGGTCAAGGGCAACTTCCAGACCATTGG
CTTGAGTGCAGCCGCCCGCTTTAACCAGTGCAACACGACACGCGGCAACGAGGTCATCTCCGTGATGAAT
CGGGCCAAGAAAGCAGGGAAGTCAGTGGGAGTGGTAACCACCACACGAGTGCAGCACGCCTCGCCAGCCG
GCACCTACGCCCACACGGTGAACCGCAACTGGTACTCGGACGCCGACGTGCCTGCCTCGGCCCGCCAGGA
GGGGTGCCAGGACATCGCTACGCAGCTCATCTCCAACATGGACATTGACGTGATCCTAGGTGGAGGCCGA
AAGTACATGTTTCGCATGGGAACCCCAGACCCTGAGTACCCAGATGACTACAGCCAAGGTGGGACCAGGC
TGGACGGGAAGAATCTGGTGCAGGAATGGCTGGCGAAGCGCCAGGGTGCCCGGTATGTGTGGAACCGCAC
TGAGCTCATGCAGGCTTCCCTGGACCCGTCTGTGACCCATCTCATGGGTCTCTTTGAGCCTGGAGACATG
AAATACGAGATCCACCGAGACTCCACACTGGACCCCTCCCTGATGGAGATGACAGAGGCTGCCCTGCGCC
TGCTGAGCAGGAACCCCCGCGGCTTCTTCCTCTTCGTGGAGGGTGGTCGCATCGACCATGGTCATCATGA
AAGCAGGGCTTACCGGGCACTGACTGAGACGATCATGTTCGACGACGCCATTGAGAGGGCGGGCCAGCTC
ACCAGCGAGGAGGACACGCTGAGCCTCGTCACTGCCGACCACTCCCACGTCTTCTCCTTCGGAGGCTACC
CCCTGCGAGGGAGCTCCATCTTCGGGCTGGCCCCTGGCAAGGCCCGGGACAGGAAGGCCTACACGGTCCT
CCTATACGGAAACGGTCCAGGCTATGTGCTCAAGGACGGCGCCCGGCCGGATGTTACCGAGAGCGAGAGC
GGGAGCCCCGAGTATCGGCAGCAGTCAGCAGTGCCCCTGGACGAAGAGACCCACGCAGGCGAGGACGTGG
CGGTGTTCGCGCGCGGCCCGCAGGCGCACCTGGTTCACGGCGTGCAGGAGCAGACCTTCATAGCGCACGT
CATGGCCTTCGCCGCCTGCCTGGAGCCCTACACCGCCTGCGACCTGGCGCCCCCCGCCGGCACCACCGAC
GCCGCGCACCCGGGTGGCGGAGGACTGAACGACATCTTCGAGGCTCAGAAAATCGAATGGCACGAACATC
ACCATCACCATCACCATCACCATTAAGGCCGGCCTGTAGTCACTGGCACAACGCGTTACCCGGTAAGCCA
ATCGGGTATACACGGTCGTCATACTGCAGACAGGGTTCTTCTACTTTGCAAGATAGTCTTGAGTAGTAAA
ATAAATAGATAGAGAAAATCAGCCTCGACTGTGCCTTCTAGTTGCCAGCCATCTGTTGTTTGCCCCTCCC
CCGTGCCTTCCTTGACCCTGGAAGGTGCCACTCCCACTGTCCTTTCCTAATAAAATGAGGAAATTGCATC
ACAACACTCAACCCTATCTCGGTCTATTCTTTTGATTTATAAGGGATTTTGCCGATTTCGGCCTATTGGT
TAAAAAATGAGCTGATTTAACAAAAATTTAACGCGAATTAATTCTGTGGAATGTGTGTCAGTTAGGGTGT
GGAAAGTCCCCAGGCTCCCCAGCAGGCAGAAGTATGCAAAGCATGCATCTCAATTAGTCAGCAACCAGGT
GTGGAAAGTCCCCAGGCTCCCCAGCAGGCAGAAGTATGCAAAGCATGCATCTCAATTAGTCAGCAACCAT
AGTCCCGCCCCTAACTCCGCCCATCCCGCCCCTAACTCCGCCCAGTTCCGCCCATTCTCCGCCCCATGGC
TGACTAATTTTTTTTATTTATGCAGAGGCCGAGGCCGCCTCTGCCTCTGAGCTATTCCAGAAGTAGTGAG
GAGGCTTTTTTGGAGGCCTAGGCTTTTGCAAAAAGCTCCCGGGAGCTTGTATATCCATTTTCGGATCTGA
TCAGCACGTGTTGACAATTAATCATCGGCATAGTATATCGGCATAGTATAATACGACAAGGTGAGGAACT
AAACCATGACCGAGTACAAGCCCACGGTGCGCCTCGCCACCCGCGACGACGTCCCCAGGGCCGTACGCAC
CCTCGCCGCCGCGTTCGCCGACTACCCCGCCACGCGCCACACCGTCGATCCGGACCGCCACATCGAGCGG
GTCACCGAGCTGCAAGAACTCTTCCTCACGCGCGTCGGGCTCGACATCGGCAAGGTGTGGGTCGCGGACG
ACGGCGCCGCGGTGGCGGTCTGGACCACGCCGGAGAGCGTCGAAGCGGGGGCGGTGTTCGCCGAGATCGG
CCCGCGCATGGCCGAGTTGAGCGGTTCCCGGCTGGCCGCGCAGCAACAGATGGAAGGCCTCCTGGCGCCG
CACCGGCCCAAGGAGCCCGCGTGGTTCCTGGCCACCGTCGGCGTCTCGCCCGACCACCAGGGCAAGGGTC
TGGGCAGCGCCGTCGTGCTCCCCGGAGTGGAGGCGGCCGAGCGCGCCGGGGTGCCCGCCTTCCTGGAGAC
ATCCGCGCCCCGCAACCTCCCCTTCTACGAGCGGCTCGGCTTCACCGTCACCGCCGACGTCGAGGTGCCC
GAAGGACCGCGCACCTGGTGCATGACCCGCAAGCCCGGTGCCTGACACGTGCTACGAGATTTCGATTCCA
CCGCCGCCTTCTATGAAAGGTTGGGCTTCGGAATCGTTTTCCGGGACGCCGGCTGGATGATCCTCCAGCG
CGGGGATCTCATGCTGGAGTTCTTCGCCCACCCCAACTTGTTTATTGCAGCTTATAATGGTTACAAATAA
AGCAATAGCATCACAAATTTCACAAATAAAGCATTTTTTTCACTGCATTCTAGTTGTGGTTTGTCCAAAC
TCATCAATGTATCTTATCATGTCTGTATACCGTCGACCTCTAGCTAGAGCTTGGCGTAATCATGGTCATT
ACCAATGCTTAATCAGTGAGGCACCTATCTCAGCGATCTGTCTATTTCGTTCATCCATAGTTGCCTGACT
CCCCGTCGTGTAGATAACTACGATACGGGAGGGCTTACCATCTGGCCCCAGCGCTGCGATGATACCGCGA
GAACCACGCTCACCGGCTCCGGATTTATCAGCAATAAACCAGCCAGCCGGAAGGGCCGAGCGCAGAAGTG
GTCCTGCAACTTTATCCGCCTCCATCCAGTCTATTAATTGTTGCCGGGAAGCTAGAGTAAGTAGTTCGCC
AGTTAATAGTTTGCGCAACGTTGTTGCCATCGCTACAGGCATCGTGGTGTCACGCTCGTCGTTTGGTATG
GCTTCATTCAGCTCCGGTTCCCAACGATCAAGGCGAGTTACATGATCCCCCATGTTGTGCAAAAAAGCGG
TTAGCTCCTTCGGTCCTCCGATCGTTGTCAGAAGTAAGTTGGCCGCAGTGTTATCACTCATGGTTATGGC
AGCACTGCATAATTCTCTTACTGTCATGCCATCCGTAAGATGCTTTTCTGTGACTGGTGAGTACTCAACC
AAGTCATTCTGAGAATAGTGTATGCGGCGACCGAGTTGCTCTTGCCCGGCGTCAATACGGGATAATACCG
CGCCACATAGCAGAACTTTAAAAGTGCTCATCATTGGAAAACGTTCTTCGGGGCGAAAACTCTCAAGGAT
CTTACCGCTGTTGAGATCCAGTTCGATGTAACCCACTCGTGCACCCAACTGATCTTCAGCATCTTTTACT
TTCACCAGCGTTTCTGGGTGAGCAAAAACAGGAAGGCAAAATGCCGCAAAAAAGGGAATAAGGGCGACAC
GGAAATGTTGAATACTCATATTCTTCCTT
Features (pLannotate 1.2.2; 24 found; start..end, strand, type, name):
    119..143     -  CDS            KanR (fragment): aminoglycoside phosphotransferase; aph(3')-Ia; confers resistance to kanamycin
    254..842     +  rep_origin     ori: high-copy-number ColE1/pMB1/pBR322/pUC origin of replication
   1067..1084    +  terminator     rrnB T2 terminator (fragment): transcription terminator T2 from the E. coli rrnB gene
   1109..1128    -  CDS            lacZα (fragment): LacZα fragment of β-galactosidase; lacZ fragment
   1584..1600    +  protein_bind   lac operator: The lac repressor binds to the lac operator to inhibit transcription in E. coli. This inhibition can be relieved by adding lactose or isopropyl-β-D-thiogalactopyranoside (IPTG). lac repressor encoded by lacI
   1843..2146    +  enhancer       CMV enhancer: human cytomegalovirus immediate early enhancer
   2147..2350    +  promoter       CMV promoter: human cytomegalovirus (CMV) immediate early promoter
   2486..2529    +  intron         CMV intron (fragment): modified intron A from human cytomegalovirus
   2581..2599    +  promoter       SP6 promoter: promoter for bacteriophage SP6 RNA polymerase
   2603..2640    +  CDS            IgH signal sequence (fragment): signal sequence from the mouse immunoglobulin heavy chain variable region
   2746..4374    +  CDS            WFIKKN2 (fragment): WFKN2_HUMAN - Also known as GASP1, WFIKKNRP. Experimental evidence at protein level: Swiss-Prot protein existence level 1. Protease-inhibitor that contains multiple distinct protease inhibitor domains. Probably has serine protease- and metalloprotease- inhibitor activity. Inhibits the biological activity of mature myostatin, but not activin (By similarity). From Homo sapiens (Human).
   4471..4650    +  CDS            Comp (fragment): COMP_RAT - Experimental evidence at protein level: Swiss-Prot protein existence level 1. May play a role in the structural integrity of cartilage via its interaction with other extracellular matrix proteins such as the collagens and fibronectin. Can mediate the interaction of chondrocytes with the cartilage extracellular matrix through interaction with cell surface integrin receptors. Could play a role in the pathogenesis of osteoarthritis. Potent suppressor of apoptosis in both primary chondrocytes and transformed cells. Suppresses apoptosis by blocking the activation of caspase-3 and by indu
   4638..6090    +  CDS            SEAP (fragment): secreted alkaline phosphatase from human placenta The natural enzyme has a C-terminal transmembrane sequence that is replaced by a GPI anchor.
   6115..6156    +  CDS            AviTag™ (fragment): peptide tag that allows for enzymatic biotinylation
   6160..6183    +  CDS            8xHis: 8xHis affinity tag
   6329..6440    +  polyA_signal   bGH poly(A) signal: bovine growth hormone polyadenylation signal
   6441..6549    +  rep_origin     f1 ori (fragment): f1 bacteriophage origin of replication; arrow indicates direction of (+) strand synthesis
   6563..6892    +  promoter       SV40 promoter: SV40 enhancer and early promoter
   6940..6987    +  promoter       EM7 promoter: synthetic bacterial promoter&nbsp
   7006..7605    +  CDS            PuroR (fragment): puromycin N-acetyltransferase; pac from Streptomyces; confers resistance to puromycin
   7615..7740    +  CDS            ble (fragment): BLE_KLEPN - Experimental evidence at protein level: Swiss-Prot protein existence level 1. Binding protein with a strong affinity to the bleomycin family of antibiotics. Binds to CL990; an antimitotic-antibiotic compound. From Klebsiella pneumoniae.
   7735..7856    +  polyA_signal   SV40 poly(A) signal: SV40 polyadenylation signal
   7909..8769    -  CDS            AmpR: β-lactamase; bla; confers resistance to ampicillin, carbenicillin, and related antibiotics
   8772..89      -  promoter       AmpR promoter (fragment) (across the origin): bla
