[The description below was written by a language model from this plasmid's Addgene catalogue record and pLannotate feature annotations shown in this document.]
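Description:
pD649-HAsp-WFIKKN2-COMP5AP-AviTag-9xHis is a mammalian expression plasmid of about 8.8 kb, built on the pD649 backbone, for producing a secreted, tagged form of human WFIKKN2 (also called GASP-1). WFIKKN2 is a multidomain protease inhibitor reported to block the activity of mature myostatin. In bacteria the plasmid is maintained at high copy through a ColE1/pUC-type origin and selected with ampicillin via the β-lactamase gene. For mammalian cells, the feature table shows an SV40 early promoter plus a bacterial EM7 promoter driving a puromycin N-acetyltransferase cassette that ends in an SV40 polyadenylation signal. Several other annotations, including KanR, lacZα, ble and f1 ori, are only short fragments and are probably non-functional remnants.

The expression unit is driven by the CMV immediate-early enhancer and promoter, followed by a fragment of CMV intron A. An SP6 promoter sits just upstream of the coding region and could serve for in vitro transcription or as a sequencing primer site. The open reading frame starts with a leader peptide: the plasmid name calls it "HAsp", while the automated annotation matches part of it to an immunoglobulin heavy chain signal sequence. This leader directs the product into the secretory pathway.

The roughly 1.6 kb WFIKKN2 insert lies between two retained restriction sites and is fused at its C terminus to the backbone-encoded COMP5AP-AviTag-9xHis module. That module contains the coiled-coil region of rat cartilage oligomeric matrix protein, generally used to pentamerise a fusion partner and raise binding avidity. It also carries human placental alkaline phosphatase as an enzymatic reporter, an AviTag for site-specific biotinylation, and a polyhistidine tag for purification. A bGH polyadenylation signal terminates the transcript.

The construct belongs to a collection made for a screen of human cell-surface and secreted protein interactions, where multimeric AP-tagged proteins of this kind would suit use as soluble binding probes. The depositor notes that some plasmids in the collection may carry an IS4-like transposase insertion upstream of the CMV promoter, although none is annotated in this feature table.
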