Addgene plasmid #157475: pD649-HAsp-WFIKKN2-COMP5AP-AviTag-9xHis
Purpose: Mammalian expression of secreted protein fused to COMP5AP-AviTag-9xHis.
Depositing lab: Chris Garcia. Depositing organization: Stanford University. Publication: A Human IgSF Cell-Surface Interactome Reveals a Complex Network of Protein-Protein Interactions. Wojtowicz WM, Vielmetter J, Fernandes RA, Siepe DH, Eastman CL, Chisholm GB, Cox S, Klock H, Anderson PW, Rue SM, Miller JJ, Glaser SM, Bragstad ML, Vance J, Lam AW, Lesley SA, Zinn K, Garcia KC. Cell. 2020 Aug 20;182(4):1027-1043.e17. doi: 10.1016/j.cell.2020.07.025. PubMed 32822567.
Backbone
  Vector backbone: pD649
  Backbone size w/o insert (bp): 7153
  Vector type: Mammalian Expression
Growth in bacteria
  Bacterial resistance: Ampicillin, 100 μg/mL
  Growth temperature: 37°C
  Growth strain: DH5alpha
  Copy number: High Copy
Gene/Insert
  Gene/Insert name: WFIKKN2 (alt name: WFKN2)
  Species: H. sapiens (human)
  Insert size (bp): 1626
  Entrez Gene: WFIKKN2 (a.k.a. GASP-1, WFDC20B, WFIKKNRP, hGASP-1)
  Promoter: CMV/SP6
  Tag / fusion protein: COMP5AP-AviTag-9xHis (C terminal on backbone)
  Cloning method: Restriction Enzyme; 5′ cloning site GCGGCCGC (not destroyed); 3′ cloning site GGCGCGCC (not destroyed)
  Sequencing primers: 5′ ATTTAGGTGACACTATAG; 3′ CGTCGCACTCCATCACGGTG
Resource information
  A portion of this plasmid was derived from a plasmid made by: synthesis by ThermoFisher
Terms and licenses: Academic/Nonprofit Terms; Industry Terms: Not Available to Industry
Depositor comments: Some plasmids in this collection may have an IS4-like element ISVsa5 family transposase upstream of the CMV promoter.
How to cite: pD649-HAsp-WFIKKN2-COMP5AP-AviTag-9xHis was a gift from Chris Garcia (Addgene plasmid # 157475 ; http://n2t.net/addgene:157475 ; RRID:Addgene_157475)
