>Addgene plasmid #157475 | pD649-HAsp-WFIKKN2-COMP5AP-AviTag-9xHis | depositor partial sequence | sequence record 304060 | insert (secreted protein)
TTGCCTCCTATCAGATATTCTCACGCCGGCATCTGCCCCAACGACATGAACCCTAATCTGTGGGTCGACG
CCCAGAGCACCTGTCGGAGAGAGTGCGAGACAGACCAAGAGTGCGAAACCTACGAGAAGTGCTGCCCCAA
TGTGTGCGGCACCAAGTCTTGTGTGGCCGCCAGATATATGGACGTGAAGGGCAAGAAAGGCCCCGTGGGC
ATGCCTAAAGAGGCCACTTGCGACCACTTCATGTGCCTGCAGCAGGGCAGCGAGTGCGACATTTGGGATG
GACAGCCTGTGTGCAAGTGCAAGGACAGATGCGAGAAAGAGCCCAGCTTTACCTGCGCCTCTGACGGCCT
GACCTACTACAACCGGTGCTACATGGATGCCGAGGCCTGCTCTAAGGGCATCACACTGGCCGTGGTCACC
TGTAGATACCACTTCACCTGGCCTAACACAAGCCCTCCACCACCTGAGACAACAATGCACCCCACCACCG
CCTCTCCAGAGACACCTGAACTGGATATGGCCGCTCCTGCTCTGCTGAACAACCCTGTGCACCAGAGCGT
GACCATGGGCGAGACAGTGTCCTTCCTGTGTGACGTCGTGGGCAGACCCAGACCTGAGATCACATGGGAG
AAGCAGCTGGAAGATCGCGAGAACGTGGTCATGAGGCCCAATCACGTGCGGGGCAATGTGGTGGTCACCA
ATATCGCCCAGCTGGTCATCTACAATGCTCAGCTGCAGGACGCCGGAATCTACACCTGTACCGCCAGAAA
TGTGGCCGGCGTGCTGAGAGCCGATTTTCCACTGTCTGTTGTGCGGGGACATCAGGCCGCTGCCACATCT
GAGTCTAGCCCCAATGGCACAGCCTTTCCAGCCGCCGAGTGTCTGAAGCCTCCTGACTCTGAAGATTGCG
GCGAGGAACAGACCCGGTGGCACTTTGATGCTCAGGCCAACAACTGCCTGACCTTCACCTTCGGCCACTG
CCACAGAAACCTGAACCACTTCGAGACATATGAGGCCTGTATGCTGGCCTGCATGTCTGGACCTCTGGCC
GCTTGTTCTCTGCCAGCTCTGCAGGGCCCATGCAAGGCCTATGCTCCTAGATGGGCCTACAACAGCCAGA
CCGGACAGTGCCAGAGCTTTGTGTACGGCGGCTGTGAAGGCAACGGCAACAACTTCGAGTCCAGAGAGGC
CTGCGAGGAAAGCTGCCCATTTCCTAGAGGCAACCAGCGGTGCAGAGCCTGCAAGCCCAGACAGAAGCTG
GTCACAAGCTTTTGTCGGAGCGACTTCGTGATCCTGGGCAGAGTGTCCGAGCTGACCGAGGAACCTGATT
CTGGCAGAGCCCTGGTCACCGTGGATGAGGTGCTGAAGGATGAGAAGATGGGACTGAAGTTCCTGGGCCA
AGAGCCTCTGGAAGTGACACTGCTGCATGTGGACTGGGCCTGTCCTTGTCCTAACGTGACCGTGTCCGAG
ATGCCCCTGATCATCATGGGCGAAGTGGATGGCGGAATGGCCATGCTGAGGCCCGATTCTTTTGTGGGCG
CCAGCAGCGCCAGAAGAGTGCGGAAGCTGAGGGAAGTGATGCACAAGAAAACCTGCGACGTGCTGAAAGA
GTTTCTGGGCCTGCAC
